>Addgene plasmid #77786 | BRSK1 gRNA (BRDN0001145478) | addgene full sequence | sequence record 188412 | Addgene Assembled Sequence
CCCGGGTGCAAAGATGGATAAAGTTTTAAACAGAGAGGAATCTTTGCAGCTAATGGACCTTCTAGGTCTT
GAAAGGAGTGGGAATTGGCTCCGGTGCCCGTCAGTGGGCAGAGCGCACATCGCCCACAGTCCCCGAGAAG
TTGGGGGGAGGGGTCGGCAATTGATCCGGTGCCTAGAGAAGGTGGCGCGGGGTAAACTGGGAAAGTGATG
TCGTGTACTGGCTCCGCCTTTTTCCCGAGGGTGGGGGAGAACCGTATATAAGTGCAGTAGTCGCCGTGAA
CGTTCTTTTTCGCAACGGGTTTGCCGCCAGAACACAGGTAAGTGCCGTGTGTGGTTCCCGCGGGCCTGGC
CTCTTTACGGGTTATGGCCCTTGCGTGCCTTGAATTACTTCCACCTGGCTGCAGTACGTGATTCTTGATC
CCGAGCTTCGGGTTGGAAGTGGGTGGGAGAGTTCGAGGCCTTGCGCTTAAGGAGCCCCTTCGCCTCGTGC
TTGAGTTGAGGCCTGGCCTGGGCGCTGGGGCCGCCGCGTGCGAATCTGGTGGCACCTTCGCGCCTGTCTC
GCTGCTTTCGATAAGTCTCTAGCCATTTAAAATTTTTGATGACCTGCTGCGACGCTTTTTTTCTGGCAAG
ATAGTCTTGTAAATGCGGGCCAAGATCTGCACACTGGTATTTCGGTTTTTGGGGCCGCGGGCGGCGACGG
GGCCCGTGCGTCCCAGCGCACATGTTCGGCGAGGCGGGGCCTGCGAGCGCGGCCACCGAGAATCGGACGG
GGGTAGTCTCAAGCTGGCCGGCCTGCTCTGGTGCCTGGCCTCGCGCCGCCGTGTATCGCCCCGCCCTGGG
CGGCAAGGCTGGCCCGGTCGGCACCAGTTGCGTGAGCGGAAAGATGGCCGCTTCCCGGCCCTGCTGCAGG
GAGCTCAAAATGGAGGACGCGGCGCTCGGGAGAGCGGGCGGGTGAGTCACCCACACAAAGGAAAAGGGCC
TTTCCGTCCTCAGCCGTCGCTTCATGTGACTCCACGGAGTACCGGGCGCCGTCCAGGCACCTCGATTAGT
TCTCGAGCTTTTGGAGTACGTCGTCTTTAGGTTGGGGGGAGGGGTTTTATGCGATGGAGTTTCCCCACAC
TGAGTGGGTGGAGACTGAAGTTAGGCCAGCTTGGCACTTGATGTAATTCTCCTTGGAATTTGCCCTTTTT
GAGTTTGGATCTTGGTTCATTCTCAAGCCTCAGACAGTGGTTCAAAGTTTTTTTCTTCCATTTCAGGTGT
CGTGACGTACGGCCACCATGACCGAGTACAAGCCCACGGTGCGCCTCGCCACCCGCGACGACGTCCCCAG
GGCCGTACGCACCCTCGCCGCCGCGTTCGCCGACTACCCCGCCACGCGCCACACCGTCGATCCGGACCGC
CACATCGAGCGGGTCACCGAGCTGCAAGAACTCTTCCTCACGCGCGTCGGGCTCGACATCGGCAAGGTGT
GGGTCGCGGACGACGGCGCCGCCGTGGCGGTCTGGACCACGCCGGAGAGCGTCGAAGCGGGGGCGGTGTT
CGCCGAGATCGGCCCGCGCATGGCCGAGTTGAGCGGTTCCCGGCTGGCCGCGCAGCAACAGATGGAAGGC
CTCCTGGCGCCGCACCGGCCCAAGGAGCCCGCGTGGTTCCTGGCCACCGTCGGAGTCTCGCCCGACCACC
AGGGCAAGGGTCTGGGCAGCGCCGTCGTGCTCCCCGGAGTGGAGGCGGCCGAGCGCGCCGGGGTGCCCGC
CTTCCTGGAGACCTCCGCGCCCCGCAACCTCCCCTTCTACGAGCGGCTCGGCTTCACCGTCACCGCCGAC
GTCGAGGTGCCCGAAGGACCGCGCACCTGGTGCATGACCCGCAAGCCCGGTGCCTGAACGCGTTAAGTCG
ACAATCAACCTCTGGATTACAAAATTTGTGAAAGATTGACTGGTATTCTTAACTATGTTGCTCCTTTTAC
GCTATGTGGATACGCTGCTTTAATGCCTTTGTATCATGCTATTGCTTCCCGTATGGCTTTCATTTTCTCC
TCCTTGTATAAATCCTGGTTGCTGTCTCTTTATGAGGAGTTGTGGCCCGTTGTCAGGCAACGTGGCGTGG
TGTGCACTGTGTTTGCTGACGCAACCCCCACTGGTTGGGGCATTGCCACCACCTGTCAGCTCCTTTCCGG
GACTTTCGCTTTCCCCCTCCCTATTGCCACGGCGGAACTCATCGCCGCCTGCCTTGCCCGCTGCTGGACA
GGGGCTCGGCTGTTGGGCACTGACAATTCCGTGGTGTTGTCGGGGAAATCATCGTCCTTTCCTTGGCTGC
TCGCCTGTGTTGCCACCTGGATTCTGCGCGGGACGTCCTTCTGCTACGTCCCTTCGGCCCTCAATCCAGC
GGACCTTCCTTCCCGCGGCCTGCTGCCGGCTCTGCGGCCTCTTCCGCGTCTTCGCCTTCGCCCTCAGACG
AGTCGGATCTCCCTTTGGGCCGCCTCCCCGCGTCGACTTTAAGACCAATGACTTACAAGGCAGCTGTAGA
TCTTAGCCACTTTTTAAAAGAAAAGGGGGGACTGGAAGGGCTAATTCACTCCCAACGAAGACAAGATCTG
CTTTTTGCTTGTACTGGGTCTCTCTGGTTAGACCAGATCTGAGCCTGGGAGCTCTCTGGCTAACTAGGGA
ACCCACTGCTTAAGCCTCAATAAAGCTTGCCTTGAGTGCTTCAAGTAGTGTGTGCCCGTCTGTTGTGTGA
CTCTGGTAACTAGAGATCCCTCAGACCCTTTTAGTCAGTGTGGAAAATCTCTAGCAGTACGTATAGTAGT
TCATGTCATCTTATTATTCAGTATTTATAACTTGCAAAGAAATGAATATCAGAGAGTGAGAGGAACTTGT
TTATTGCAGCTTATAATGGTTACAAATAAAGCAATAGCATCACAAATTTCACAAATAAAGCATTTTTTTC
ACTGCATTCTAGTTGTGGTTTGTCCAAACTCATCAATGTATCTTATCATGTCTGGCTCTAGCTATCCCGC
CCCTAACTCCGCCCATCCCGCCCCTAACTCCGCCCAGTTCCGCCCATTCTCCGCCCCATGGCTGACTAAT
TTTTTTTATTTATGCAGAGGCCGAGGCCGCCTCGGCCTCTGAGCTATTCCAGAAGTAGTGAGGAGGCTTT
TTTGGAGGCCTAGGGACGTACCCAATTCGCCCTATAGTGAGTCGTATTACGCGCGCTCACTGGCCGTCGT
TTTACAACGTCGTGACTGGGAAAACCCTGGCGTTACCCAACTTAATCGCCTTGCAGCACATCCCCCTTTC
GCCAGCTGGCGTAATAGCGAAGAGGCCCGCACCGATCGCCCTTCCCAACAGTTGCGCAGCCTGAATGGCG
AATGGG
[124 nt withheld, positions 3367-3490]
C
[91 nt withheld, positions 3492-3582]
A
[49 nt withheld, positions 3584-3632]
CCTTTGACGTTGGAGTCCACGTTCTTT
[37 nt withheld, positions 3660-3696]
ACCCTATCTCGGTCTATTCTTTTGATTTATAAGGGATTTTGCCGATTTCGGCCTATTGGTTAAAAAATGA
GCTGATTTAACAAAAATTTAACGCGAATTTTAACAAAATATTAACGCTTACAATTTAGGTGGCACTTTTC
GGGGAAATGTGCGCGGAACCCCTATTTGTTTATTTTTCTAAATACATTCAAATATGTATCCGCTCATGAG
ACAATAACCCTGATAAATGCTTCAATAATATTGAAAAAGGAAGAGTATGAGTATTCAACATTTCCGTGTC
GCCCTTATTCCCTTTTTTGCGGCATTTTGCCTTCCTGTTTTTGCTCACCCAGAAACGCTGGTGAAAGTAA
AAGATGCTGAAGATCAGTTGGGTGCACGAGTGGGTTACATCGAACTGGATCTCAACAGCGGTAAGATCCT
TGAGAGTTTTCGCCCCGAAGAACGTTTTCCAATGATGAGCACTTTTAAAGTTCTGCTATGTGGCGCGGTA
TTATCCCGTATTGACGCCGGGCAAGAGCAACTCGGTCGCCGCATACACTATTCTCAGAATGACTTGGTTG
AGTACTCACCAGTCACAGAAAAGCATCTTACGGATGGCATGACAGTAAGAGAATTATGCAGTGCTGCCAT
AACCATGAGTGATAACACTGCGGCCAACTTACTTCTGACAACGATCGGAGGACCGAAGGAGCTAACCGCT
TTTTTGCACAACATGGGGGATCATGTAACTCGCCTTGATCGTTGGGAACCGGAGCTGAATGAAGCCATAC
CAAACGACGAGCGTGACACCACGATGCCTGTAGCAATGGCAACAACGTTGCGCAAACTATTAACTGGCGA
ACTACTTACTCTAGCTTCCCGGCAACAATTAATAGACTGGATGGAGGCGGATAAAGTTGCAGGACCACTT
CTGCGCTCGGCCCTTCCGGCTGGCTGGTTTATTGCTGATAAATCTGGAGCCGGTGAGCGTGGGTCTCGCG
GTATCATTGCAGCACTGGGGCCAGATGGTAAGCCCTCCCGTATCGTAGTTATCTACACGACGGGGAGTCA
GGCAACTATGGATGAACGAAATAGACAGATCGCTGAGATAGGTGCCTCACTGATTAAGCATTGGTAACTG
TCAGACCAAGTTTACTCATATATACTTTAGATTGATTTAAAACTTCATTTTTAATTTAAAAGGATCTAGG
TGAAGATCCTTTTTGATAATCTCATGACCAAAATCCCTTAACGTGAGTTTTCGTTCCACTGAGCGTCAGA
CCCCGTAGAAAAGATCAAAGGATCTTCTTGAGATCCTTTTTTTCTGCGCGTAATCTGCTGCTTGCAAACA
AAAAAACCACCGCTACCAGCGGTGGTTTGTTTGCCGGATCAAGAGCTACCAACTCTTTTTCCGAAGGTAA
CTGGCTTCAGCAGAGCGCAGATACCAAATACTGTTCTTCTAGTGTAGCCGTAGTTAGGCCACCACTTCAA
GAACTCTGTAGCACCGCCTACATACCTCGCTCTGCTAATCCTGTTACCAGTGGCTGCTGCCAGTGGCGAT
AAGTCGTGTCTTACCGGGTTGGACTCAAGACGATAGTTACCGGATAAGGCGCAGCGGTCGGGCTGAACGG
GGGGTTCGTGCACACAGCCCAGCTTGGAGCGAACGACCTACACCGAACTGAGATACCTACAGCGTGAGCT
ATGAGAAAGCGCCACGCTTCCCGAAGGGAGAAAGGCGGACAGGTATCCGGTAAGCGGCAGGGTCGGAACA
GGAGAGCGCACGAGGGAGCTTCCAGGGGGAAACGCCTGGTATCTTTATAGTCCTGTCGGGTTTCGCCACC
TCTGACTTGAGCGTCGATTTTTGTGATGCTCGTCAGGGGGGCGGAGCCTATGGAAAAACGCCAGCAACGC
GGCCTTTTTACGGTTCCTGGCCTTTTGCTGGCCTTTTGCTCACATGTTCTTTCCTGCGTTATCCCCTGAT
TCTGTGGATAACCGTATTACCGCCTTTGAGTGAGCTGATACCGCTCGCCGCAGCCGAACGACCGAGCGCA
GCGAGTCAGTGAGCGAGGAAGCGGAAGAGCGCCCAATACGCAAACCGCCTCTCCCCGCGCGTTGGCCGAT
TCATTAATGCAGCTGGCACGACAGGTTTCCCGACTGGAAAGCGGGCAGTGAGCGCAACGCAATTAATGTG
AGTTAGCTCACTCATTAGGCACCCCAGGCTTTACACTTTATGCTTCCGGCTCGTATGTTGTGTGGAATTG
TGAGCGGATAACAATTTCACACAGGAAACAGCTATGACCATGATTACGCCAAGCGCGCAATTAACCCTCA
CTAAAGGGAACAAAAGCTGGAGCTGCAAGCTTAATGTAGTCTTATGCAATACTCTTGTAGTCTTGCAACA
TGGTAACGATGAGTTAGCAACATGCCTTACAAGGAGAGAAAAAGCACCGTGCATGCCGATTGGTGGAAGT
AAGGTGGTACGATCGTGCCTTATTAGGAAGGCAACAGACGGGTCTGACATGGATTGGACGAACCACTGAA
TTGCCGCATTGCAGAGATATTGTATTTAAGTGCCTAGCTCGATACATAAACGGGTCTCTCTGGTTAGACC
AGATCTGAGCCTGGGAGCTCTCTGGCTAACTAGGGAACCCACTGCTTAAGCCTCAATAAAGCTTGCCTTG
AGTGCTTCAAGTAGTGTGTGCCCGTCTGTTGTGTGACTCTGGTAACTAGAGATCCCTCAGACCCTTTTAG
TCAGTGTGGAAAATCTCTAGCAGTGGCGCCCGAACAGGGACTTGAAAGCGAAAGGGAAACCAGAGGAGCT
CTCTCGACGCAGGACTCGGCTTGCTGAAGCGCGCACGGCAAGAGGCGAGGGGCGGCGACTGGTGAGTACG
CCAAAAATTTTGACTAGCGGAGGCTAGAAGGAGAGAGATGGGTGCGAGAGCGTCAGTATTAAGCGGGGGA
GAATTAGATCGCGATGGGAAAAAATTCGGTTAAGGCCAGGGGGAAAGAAAAAATATAAATTAAAACATAT
AGTATGGGCAAGCAGGGAGCTAGAACGATTCGCAGTTAATCCTGGCCTGTTAGAAACATCAGAAGGCTGT
AGACAAATACTGGGACAGCTACAACCATCCCTTCAGACAGGATCAGAAGAACTTAGATCATTATATAATA
CAGTAGCAACCCTCTATTGTGTGCATCAAAGGATAGAGATAAAAGACACCAAGGAAGCTTTAGACAAGAT
AGAGGAAGAGCAAAACAAAAGTAAGACCACCGCACAGCAAGCGGCCGCTGATCTTCAGACCTGGAGGAGG
AGATATGAGGGACAATTGGAGAAGTGAATTATATAAATATAAAGTAGTAAAAATTGAACCATTAGGAGTA
GCACCCACCAAGGCAAAGAGAAGAGTGGTGCAGAGAGAAAAAAGAGCAGTGGGAATAGGAGCTTTGTTCC
TTGGGTTCTTGGGAGCAGCAGGAAGCACTATGGGCGCAGCGTCAATGACGCTGACGGTACAGGCCAGACA
ATTATTGTCTGGTATAGTGCAGCAGCAGAACAATTTGCTGAGGGCTATTGAGGCGCAACAGCATCTGTTG
CAACTCACAGTCTGGGGCATCAAGCAGCTCCAGGCAAGAATCCTGGCTGTGGAAAGATACCTAAAGGATC
AACAGCTCCTGGGGATTTGGGGTTGCTCTGGAAAACTCATTTGCACCACTGCTGTGCCTTGGAATGCTAG
TTGGAGTAATAAATCTCTGGAACAGATTTGGAATCACACGACCTGGATGGAGTGGGACAGAGAAATTAAC
AATTACACAAGCTTAATACACTCCTTAATTGAAGAATCGCAAAACCAGCAAGAAAAGAATGAACAAGAAT
TATTGGAATTAGATAAATGGGCAAGTTTGTGGAATTGGTTTAACATAACAAATTGGCTGTGGTATATAAA
ATTATTCATAATGATAGTAGGAGGCTTGGTAGGTTTAAGAATAGTTTTTGCTGTACTTTCTATAGTGAAT
AGAGTTAGGCAGGGATATTCACCATTATCGTTTCAGACCCACCTCCCAACCCCGAGGGGACCCAGAGAGG
GCCTATTTCCCATGATTCCTTCATATTTGCATATACGATACAAGGCTGTTAGAGAGATAATTAGAATTAA
TTTGACTGTAAACACAAAGATATTAGTACAAAATACGTGACGTAGAAAGTAATAATTTCTTGGGTAGTTT
GCAGTTTTAAAATTATGTTTTAAAATGGACTATCATATGCTTACCGTAACTTGAAAGTATTTCGATTTCT
TGGCTTTATATATCTTGTGGAAAGGACGAAACACCGTCACCAACATCATTCCGGGGGTTTTAGAGCTAGA
AATAGCAAGTTAAAATAAGGCTAGTCCGTTATCAACTTGAAAAAGTGGCACCGAGTCGGTGCTTTTTTAA
GCTTGGCGTAACTAGATCTTGAGACAAATGGCAGTATTCATCCACAATTTTAAAAGAAAAGGGGGGATTG
GGGGGTACAGTGCAGGGGAAAGAATAGTAGACATAATAGCAACAGACATACAAACTAAAGAATTACAAAA
ACAAATTACAAAAATTCAAAATTTTCGGGTTTATTACAGGGACAGCAGAGATCCACTTTGGCGCCGGCTC
GAGGGGG
Features (pLannotate 1.2.2; 29 found; start..end, strand, type, name):
     14..80      +  CDS            small t antigen (fragment): SV40 (simian virus 40) small t antigen
    106..317     +  promoter       EF-1α core promoter: core promoter for human elongation factor EF-1α
    318..1256    +  intron         EF-1α intron A: intron upstream of the start codon of human EF-1α
   1278..1877    +  CDS            PuroR (fragment): puromycin N-acetyltransferase; pac from Streptomyces; confers resistance to puromycin
   1893..2481    +  misc_feature   WPRE: woodchuck hepatitis virus posttranscriptional regulatory element
   2532..2551    +  misc_feature   cPPT/CTS (fragment): central polypurine tract and central termination sequence of HIV-1
   2553..2786    +  LTR            3' LTR (ΔU3): self-inactivating 3' long terminal repeat (LTR) from HIV-1
   2864..2985    +  polyA_signal   SV40 poly(A) signal: SV40 polyadenylation signal
   3025..3160    +  rep_origin     SV40 ori: SV40 origin of replication
   3181..3199    -  promoter       T7 promoter: promoter for bacteriophage T7 RNA polymerase
   3207..3362    +  CDS            lacZα (fragment): LacZα fragment of β-galactosidase; lacZ fragment
   3367..3795    +  rep_origin     f1 ori (sequence partly withheld): f1 bacteriophage origin of replication; arrow indicates direction of (+) strand synthesis
   3848..3952    +  promoter       AmpR promoter: bla
   3953..4813    +  CDS            AmpR: β-lactamase; bla; confers resistance to ampicillin, carbenicillin, and related antibiotics
   4984..5572    +  rep_origin     ori: high-copy-number ColE1/pMB1/pBR322/pUC origin of replication
   5755..5847    +  CDS            lacI (fragment): lac repressor; lacI; The lac repressor binds to the lac operator to inhibit transcription in E. coli. This inhibition can be relieved by adding lactose or isopropyl-β-D-thiogalactopyranoside (IPTG).
   5860..5881    +  protein_bind   CAP binding site: CAP binding activates transcription in the presence of cAMP. E. coli catabolite activator protein
   5896..5926    +  promoter       lac promoter: promoter for the E. coli lac operon
   5934..5950    +  protein_bind   lac operator: The lac repressor binds to the lac operator to inhibit transcription in E. coli. This inhibition can be relieved by adding lactose or isopropyl-β-D-thiogalactopyranoside (IPTG). lac repressor encoded by lacI
   5995..6013    +  promoter       T3 promoter: promoter for bacteriophage T3 RNA polymerase
   6041..6267    +  promoter       RSV promoter: Rous sarcoma virus enhancer/promoter
   6268..6448    +  LTR            5' LTR (truncated): truncated 5' long terminal repeat (LTR) from HIV-1
   6495..6620    +  misc_feature   HIV-1 Ψ: packaging signal of human immunodeficiency virus type 1
   6604..6967    +  CDS            HIV-1 gag (fragment): gag protein from human immunodeficiency virus 1; gag
   7113..7346    +  misc_feature   RRE: The Rev response element (RRE) of HIV-1 allows for Rev-dependent mRNA export from the nucleus to the cytoplasm.
   7723..7749    +  CDS            Rev (fragment): human immunodeficiency virus 1 (HIV-1) Rev protein; rev; enhances nuclear export of unspliced and incompletely spliced viral mRNAs
   7753..7993    +  promoter       U6 promoter: RNA polymerase III promoter for human U6 snRNA
   8023..8098    +  misc_RNA       gRNA scaffold: guide RNA scaffold for the Streptococcus pyogenes CRISPR/Cas9 system
   8154..8271    +  misc_feature   cPPT/CTS: central polypurine tract and central termination sequence of HIV-1
