[The description below was written by a language model from this plasmid's Addgene catalogue record and pLannotate feature annotations shown in this document.]
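Description:
BRSK1 gRNA (BRDN0001145478) is a third-generation lentiviral CRISPR guide plasmid built on the lentiGuide-Puro backbone and designed to target the human kinase gene BRSK1 (also known as hSAD1), with the guide designed against a single RefSeq transcript of that gene. It is propagated in E. coli as a high-copy plasmid through a ColE1/pUC-type origin with ampicillin selection from the β-lactamase gene. The backbone also carries an f1 origin, an SV40 origin and poly(A) signal, and lac, T7 and T3 promoter remnants left over from the parental cloning vector.

The lentiviral transfer cassette begins with an RSV promoter fused to a truncated HIV-1 5' LTR, which drives Tat-independent production of the genomic RNA in packaging cells. This is followed by the Ψ packaging signal with a partial gag fragment, the Rev response element for nuclear export, and a cPPT/CTS element that aids nuclear import. Within this frame, a human U6 RNA polymerase III promoter drives the BRSK1-specific spacer joined to the Streptococcus pyogenes Cas9 guide RNA scaffold. Downstream, an EF-1α core promoter with its intron A expresses puromycin N-acetyltransferase, which allows selection of transduced mammalian cells. A WPRE enhances transcript expression, and the self-inactivating ΔU3 3' LTR disables LTR promoter activity after integration.

The plasmid does not encode Cas9, so it must be used with a separate Cas9 lentiviral vector or in cells that already express Cas9. It belongs to a human kinome guide collection built with optimized sgRNA design rules, and it is suited to knocking out BRSK1 in human cells.
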