Addgene plasmid #77786: BRSK1 gRNA (BRDN0001145478)
Purpose: 3rd generation lentiviral gRNA plasmid targeting human BRSK1
Depositing lab: John Doench & David Root. Depositing organization: Broad Institute. Publication: Optimized sgRNA design to maximize activity and minimize off-target effects of CRISPR-Cas9. Doench JG, Fusi N, Sullender M, Hegde M, Vaimberg EW, Donovan KF, Smith I, Tothova Z, Wilen C, Orchard R, Virgin HW, Listgarten J, Root DE. Nat Biotechnol. 2016 Jan 18. doi: 10.1038/nbt.3437. PubMed 26780180.
Backbone
  Vector backbone: lentiGuide-Puro
  Backbone manufacturer: Zhang Lab (Addgene plasmid # 52963)
  Vector type: Mammalian Expression, Lentiviral, CRISPR
  Selectable markers: Puromycin
Growth in bacteria
  Bacterial resistance: Ampicillin, 100 μg/mL
  Growth temperature: 37°C
  Growth strain: DH5alpha
  Copy number: High Copy
Gene/Insert
  Gene/Insert name: BRSK1 (alt names: BRSK1; NM_032430.1)
  gRNA/shRNA sequence: TCACCAACATCATTCCGGGG
  Species: H. sapiens (human)
  Entrez Gene: BRSK1 (a.k.a. hSAD1)
  Promoter: hU6
  Cloning method: Unknown
  Sequencing primers: 5′ U6-F; 3′ pS2-R
Terms and licenses: Academic/Nonprofit Terms; Industry Terms: Not Available to Industry
Depositor comments: The gRNA was designed to target the following Genbank reference sequence(s): NM_032430.1. Note that this plasmid does NOT contain Cas9. It should be used in conjunction with lentiCas9-Blast (Addgene #52962) or otherwise with cell lines already expressing Cas9. Browse the full kinome gRNA library at http://www.addgene.org/pooled-library/broadgpp-human-kinome/ or visit http://www.broadinstitute.org/rnai/public/ for detailed protocols and information.
How to cite: BRSK1 gRNA (BRDN0001145478) was a gift from John Doench & David Root (Addgene plasmid # 77786 ; http://n2t.net/addgene:77786 ; RRID:Addgene_77786)
