>Addgene plasmid #77786 | BRSK1 gRNA (BRDN0001145478) | depositor partial sequence | sequence record 145246 | Target Sequence
TCACCAACATCATTCCGGGG
