>Addgene plasmid #77786 | BRSK1 gRNA (BRDN0001145478) | addgene partial sequence | sequence record 188411 | hU6-F
ACGTAGAAAGTAATAATTTCTTGGGTAGTTTGCAGTTTTAAAATTATGTTTTAAAATGGACTATCATATG
CTTACCGTAACTTGAAAGTATTTCGATTTCTTGGCTTTATATATCTTGTGGAAAGGACGAAACACCGTCA
CCAACATCATTCCGGGGGTTTTAGAGCTAGAAATAGCAAGTTAAAATAAGGCTAGTCCGTTATCAACTTG
AAAAAGTGGCACCGAGTCGGTGCTTTTTTAAGCTTGGCGTAACTAGATCTTGAGACAAATGGCAGTATTC
ATCCACAATTTTAAAAGAAAAGGGGGGATTGGGGGGTACAGTGCAGGGGAAAGAATAGTAGACATAATAG
CAACAGACATACAAACTAAAGAATTACAAAAACAAATTACAAAAATTCAAAATTTTCGGGTTTATTACAG
GGACAGCAGAGATCCACTTTGGCGCCGGCTCGAGGGGGCCCGGGTGCAAAGATGGATAAAGTTTTAAACA
GAGAGGAATCTTTGCAGCTAATGGACCTTCTAGGTCTTGAAAGGAGTGGGAATTGGCTCCGGTGCCCGTC
AGTGGGCAGA
